>Addgene plasmid #221773 | pCMV:: PDGFR-Cry2olig-FRB | addgene full sequence | sequence record 436959 | Addgene NGS Result
GCCAATTCAATATGGCGTATATGGACTCATGCCAATTCAATATGGTGGATCTGGACCTGTGCCAATTCAA
TATGGCGTATATGGACTCGTGCCAATTCAATATGGTGGATCTGGACCCCAGCCAATTCAATATGGCGGAC
TTGGCACCATGCCAATTCAATATGGCGGACCTGGCACTGTGCCAACTGGGGAGGGGTCTACTTGGCACGG
TGCCAAGTTTGAGGAGGGGTCTTGGCCCTGTGCCAAGTCCGCCATATTGAATTGGCATGGTGCCAATAAT
GGCGGCCATATTGGCTATATGCCAGGATCAATATATAGGCAATATCCAATATGGCCCTATGCCAATATGG
CTATTGGCCAGGTTCAATACTATGTATTGGCCCTATGCCATATAGTATTCCATATATGGGTTTTCCTATT
GACGTAGATAGCCCCTCCCAATGGGCGGTCCCATATACCATATATGGGGCTTCCTAATACCGCCCATAGC
CACTCCCCCATTGACGTCAATGGTCTCTATATATGGTCTTTCCTATTGACGTCATATGGGCGGTCCTATT
GACGTATATGGCGCCTCCCCCATTGACGTCAATTACGGTAAATGGCCCGCCTGGCTCAATGCCCATTGAC
GTCAATAGGACCACCCACCATTGACGTCAATGGGATGGCTCATTGCCCATTCATATCCGTTCTCACGCCC
CCTATTGACGTCAATGACGGTAAATGGCCCACTTGGCAGTACATCAATATCTATTAATAGTAACTTGGCA
AGTACATTACTATTGGAAGTACGCCAGGGTACATTGGCAGTACTCCCATTGACGTCAATGGCGGTAAATG
GCCCGCGATGGCTGCCAAGTACATCCCCATTGACGTCAATGGGGAGGGGCAATGACGCAAATGGGCGTTC
CATTGACGTAAATGGGCGGTAGGCGTGCCTAATGGGAGGTCTATATAAGCAATGCTCGTTTAGGGAACCG
CCATTCTGCCTGGGGACGTCGGAGCAAGCTTTCATTTAGGTGACACTATAGAATACAAGCTACTTGTTCT
ATGGAGACAGACACACTCCTGCTATGGGTACTGCTGCTCTGGGTTCCAGGTTCCACTGGTGACGAACAAA
AACTCATCTCAGAAGAGGATCTGAATGCTGTGGGCCAGGACACGCAGGAGGTCATCGTGGTGCCACACTC
CTTGCCCTTTAAGGTGGTGGTGATCTCAGCCATCCTGGCCCTGGTGGTGCTCACCATCATCTCCCTTATC
ATCCTCATCATGCTTTGGCAGAAGAAGCCACGTGGTGGCTCTGGAGGTCTCGAGGCCACCATGAAGATGG
ACAAAAAGACTATAGTTTGGTTTAGAAGAGACCTAAGGATTGAGGATAATCCTGCATTAGCAGCAGCTGC
TCACGAAGGATCTGTTTTTCCTGTCTTCATTTGGTGTCCTGAAGAAGAAGGACAGTTTTATCCTGGAAGA
GCTTCAAGATGGTGGATGAAACAATCACTTGCTCACTTATCTCAATCCTTGAAGGCTCTTGGATCTGACC
TCACTTTAATCAAAACCCACAACACGATTTCAGCGATCTTGGATTGTATCCGCGTTACCGGTGCTACAAA
AGTCGTCTTTAACCACCTCTATGATCCTGTTTCGTTAGTTCGGGACCATACCGTAAAGGAGAAGCTGGTG
GAACGTGGGATCTCTGTGCAAAGCTACAATGGAGATCTATTGTATGAACCGTGGGAGATATACTGCGAAA
AGGGCAAACCTTTTACGAGTTTCAATTCTTACTGGAAGAAATGCTTAGATATGTCGATTGAATCCGTTAT
GCTTCCTCCTCCTTGGCGGTTGATGCCAATAACTGCAGCGGCTGAAGCGATTTGGGCGTGTTCGATTGAA
GAACTAGGGCTGGAGAATGAGGCCGAGAAACCGAGCAATGCGTTGTTAACTAGAGCTTGGTCTCCAGGAT
GGAGCAATGCTGATAAGTTACTAAATGAGTTCATCGAGAAGCAGTTGATAGATTATGCAAAGAACAGCAA
GAAAGTTGTTGGGAATTCTACTTCACTACTTTCTCCGTATCTCCATTTCGGGGAAATAAGCGTCAGACAC
GTTTTCCAGTGTGCCCGGATGAAACAAATTATATGGGCAAGAGATAAGAACAGTGAAGGAGAAGAAAGTG
CAGATCTTTTTCTTAGGGGAATCGGTTTAAGAGAGTATTCTCGGTATATATGTTTCAACTTCCCGTTTAC
TCACGAGCAATCGTTGTTGAGTCATCTTCGGTTTTTCCCTTGGGATGCTGATGTTGATAAGTTCAAGGCC
TGGAGACAAGGCAGGACCGGTTATCCGTTGGTGGATGCCGGAATGAGAGAGCTTTGGGCTACCGGATGGA
TGCATAACAGAATAAGAGTGATTGTTTCAAGCTTTGCTGTGAAGTTTCTTCTCCTTCCATGGAAATGGGG
AATGAAGTATTTCTGGGATACACTTTTGGATGCTGATTTGGAATGTGACATCCTTGGCTGGCAGTATATC
TCTGGGAGTATCCCCGATGGCCACGAGCTTGATCGCTTGGACAATCCCGCGTTACAAGGCGCCAAATATG
ACCCAGAAGGTGAGTACATAAGGCAATGGCTTCCCGAGCTTGCGAGATTGCCAACTGAATGGATCCATCA
TCCATGGGACGCTCCTTTAACCGTACTCAAAGCTTCTGGTGTGGAACTCGGAACAAACTATGCGAAACCC
ATTGTAGACATCGACACAGCTCGTGAGCTACTAGCTAAAGCTATTTCAAGAACCCGTGGAGCACAGATCA
TGATCGGAGCAGCACTGCAGGAGCTCGGTGGAGGCGGCCGCATGGCTTCTCGAATCCTCTGGCATGAGAT
GTGGCATGAAGGCCTGGAAGAGGCATCTCGTTTGTACTTTGGGGAAAGGAACGTGAAAGGCATGTTTGAG
GTGCTGGAGCCCTTGCATGCTATGATGGAACGGGGCCCCCAGACTCTGAAGGAAACATCCTTTAATCAGG
CCTATGGTCGAGATTTAATGGAGGCCCAAGAGTGGTGCAGGAAGTACATGAAATCAGGGAATGTCAAGGA
CCTCCTCCAAGCCTGGGACCTCTATTATCATGTGTTCCGACGAATCTCAAAGACTAGTTAATCTAGATAG
CTAGCCTCCCTATAGTGAGTCGTATTACGTAGATCCAGACATGATAAGATACATTGATGAGTTTGGACAA
ACCACAACTAGAATGCAGTGAAAAAAATGCTTTATTTGTGAAATTTGTGATGCTATTGCTTTATTTGTAA
CCATTATAAGCTGCAATAAACAAGTTAACAACAACAATTGCATTCATTTTATGTTTCAGGTTCAGGGGGA
GGTGTGGGAGGTTTTTTAATTCGCGTCCGCGGCGCCAATGCATTGGGCCCGGTACCCAGCTTTTGTTCCC
TTTAGTGAGGGTTAATTGCGCGCTTGGCGTAATCATGGTCATAGCTGTTTCCTGTGTGAAATTGTTATCC
GCTCACAATTCCACACAACATACGAGCCGGGAGCATAAAGTGTAAAGCCTGGGGTGCCTAATGAGTGAGC
TAACTCACATTAATTGCGTTGCGCTCACTGCCCGCTTTCCAGTCGGGAAACCTGTCGTGCCAGCTGCATT
AATGAATCGGCCAACGCGCGGGGAGAGGCGGTTTGCGTATTGGGCGCTCTTCCGCTTCCTCGCTCACTGA
CTCGCTGCGCTCGGTCGTTCGGCTGCGGGAGCGGTATCAGCTCACTCAAAGGCGGTAATACGGTTATCCA
CAGAATCAGGGGATAACGCAGGAAAGAACATGTGAGCAAAAGGCCAGCAAAAGGCCAGGAACCGTAAAAA
GGCCGCGTTGCTGGCGTTTTTCCATAGGCTCCGCCCCCCTGACGAGCATCACAAAAATCGACGCTCAAGT
CAGAGGTGGCGAAACCCGACAGGACTATAAAGATACCAGGCGTTTCCCCCTGGAAGCTCCCTCGTGCGCT
CTCCTGTTCCGACCCTGCCGCTTACCGGATACCTGTCCGCCTTTCTCCCTTCGGGAAGCGTGGCGCTTTC
TCATAGCTCACGCTGTAGGTATCTCAGTTCGGTGTAGGTCGTTCGCTCCAAGCTGGGCTGTGTGCACGAA
CCCCCCGTTCAGCCCGACCGCTGCGCCTTATCCGGTAACTATCGTCTTGAGTCCAACCCGGTAAGACACG
ACTTATCGCCACTGGCAGCAGCCACTGGTAACAGGATTAGCAGAGCGAGGTATGTAGGCGGTGCTACAGA
GTTCTTGAAGTGGTGGCCTAACTACGGCTACACTAGAAGAACAGTATTTGGTATCTGCGCTCTGCTGAAG
CCAGTTACCTTCGGAAAAAGAGTTGGTAGCTCTTGATCCGGCAAACAAACCACCGCTGGTAGCGGTGGTT
TTTTTGTTTGCAAGCAGCAGATTACGCGCAGAAAAAAAGGATCTCAAGAAGATCCTTTGATCTTTTCTAC
GGGGTCTGACGCTCAGTGGAACGAAAACTCACGTTAAGGGATTTTGGTCATGAGATTATCAAAAAGGATC
TTCACCTAGATCCTTTTAAATTAAAAATGAAGTTTTAAATCAATCTAAAGTATATATGAGTAAACTTGGT
CTGACAGTTACCAATGCTTAATCAGTGAGGCACCTATCTCAGCGATCTGTCTATTTCGTTCATCCATAGT
TGCCTGACTCCCCGTCGTGTAGATAACTACGATACGGGAGGGCTTACCATCTGGCCCCAGTGCTGCAATG
ATACCGCGAGACCCACGCTCACCGGCTCCAGATTTATCAGCAATAAACCAGCCAGCCGGAAGGGCCGAGC
GCAGAAGTGGTCCTGCAACTTTATCCGCCTCCATCCAGTCTATTAATTGTTGCCGGGAAGCTAGAGTAAG
TAGTTCGCCAGTTAATAGTTTGCGCAACGTTGTTGCCATTGCTACAGGCATCGTGGTGTCACGCTCGTCG
TTTGGTATGGCTTCATTCAGCTCCGGTTCCCAACGATCAAGGCGAGTTACATGATCCCCCATGTTGTGCA
AAAAAGCGGTTAGCTCCTTCGGTCCTCCGATCGTTGTCAGAAGTAAGTTGGCCGCAGTGTTATCACTCAT
GGTTATGGCAGCACTGCATAATTCTCTTACTGTCATGCCATCCGTAAGATGCTTTTCTGTGACTGGTGAG
TACTCAACCAAGTCATTCTGAGAATAGTGTATGCGGCGACCGAGTTGCTCTTGCCCGGCGTCAATACGGG
ATAATACCGCGCCACATAGCAGAACTTTAAAAGTGCTCATCATTGGAAAACGTTCTTCGGGGCGAAAACT
CTCAAGGATCTTACCGCTGTTGAGATCCAGTTCGATGTAACCCACTCGTGCACCCAACTGATCTTCAGCA
TCTTTTACTTTCACCAGCGTTTCTGGGTGAGCAAAAACAGGAAGGCAAAATGCCGCAAAAAAGGGAATAA
GGGCGACACGGAAATGTTGAATACTCATACTCTTCCTTTTTCAATATTATTGAAGCATTTATCAGGGTTA
TTGTCTCATGAGCGGATACATATTTGAATGTATTTAGAAAAATAAACAAATAGGGGTTCCGCGCACATTT
CCCCGAAAAGTGCCACCTAAATTGTAAGCGTTAATATTTTGTTAAAATTCGCGTTAAATTTTTGTTAAAT
CAGCTCATTTTTTAACCAATAGGCCGAAATCGGCAAAATCCCTTATAAATCAAAAGAATAGACCGAGATA
GGGT
[37 nt withheld, positions 5745-5781]
AAAGAACGTGGACTCCAACGTCAAAGG
[49 nt withheld, positions 5809-5857]
T
[91 nt withheld, positions 5859-5949]
G
[124 nt withheld, positions 5951-6074]
CCCATTCGCCATTCAGGCTGCGCAACTGTTGGGAAGGGCGATCGGTGCGGGCCTCTTCGCTATTACGCCA
GTCGACC
Features (pLannotate 1.2.2; 18 found; start..end, strand, type, name):
      1..978     +  promoter       CMV IE94 promoter: enhancer/promoter region of simian cytomegalovirus major immediate early transcription unit IE94
   1014..1032    +  promoter       SP6 promoter: promoter for bacteriophage SP6 RNA polymerase
   1051..1113    +  sig_peptide    Igκ leader: leader sequence from mouse immunoglobulin κ light chain
   1147..1293    +  CDS            PDGFRβ TM domain: transmembrane domain from platelet derived growth factor receptor beta
   1321..2814    +  CDS            CRY2PHR: N-terminal photolyase homology region of Arabidopsis thaliana cryptochrome 2 binds to CIB1 upon exposure to blue light (Kennedy et al., 2010)
   2854..3132    +  CDS            FRB*: T2098L mutant of FKBP-rapamycin binding domain of human FRAP binds synthetic ligands such as AP21967
   3159..3177    -  promoter       T7 promoter: promoter for bacteriophage T7 RNA polymerase
   3182..3316    -  polyA_signal   SV40 poly(A) signal: SV40 polyadenylation signal
   3429..3447    -  promoter       T3 promoter: promoter for bacteriophage T3 RNA polymerase
   3492..3508    -  protein_bind   lac operator: The lac repressor binds to the lac operator to inhibit transcription in E. coli. This inhibition can be relieved by adding lactose or isopropyl-β-D-thiogalactopyranoside (IPTG). lac repressor encoded by lacI
   3516..3546    -  promoter       lac promoter: promoter for the E. coli lac operon
   3561..3582    -  protein_bind   CAP binding site: CAP binding activates transcription in the presence of cAMP. E. coli catabolite activator protein
   3595..3687    -  CDS            lacI (fragment): lac repressor; lacI; The lac repressor binds to the lac operator to inhibit transcription in E. coli. This inhibition can be relieved by adding lactose or isopropyl-β-D-thiogalactopyranoside (IPTG).
   3869..4457    -  rep_origin     ori: high-copy-number ColE1/pMB1/pBR322/pUC origin of replication
   4628..5488    -  CDS            AmpR: β-lactamase; bla; confers resistance to ampicillin, carbenicillin, and related antibiotics
   5489..5593    -  promoter       AmpR promoter: bla
   5646..6074    -  rep_origin     f1 ori (sequence partly withheld): f1 bacteriophage origin of replication; arrow indicates direction of (+) strand synthesis
   6079..6145    -  CDS            lacZα (fragment): LacZα fragment of β-galactosidase; lacZ fragment
