[The description below was written by a language model from this plasmid's Addgene catalogue record and pLannotate feature annotations shown in this document.]
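Description:
pCMV:: PDGFR-Cry2olig-FRB is a 6.15 kb mammalian expression plasmid built on the pSyc181 P2A backbone. It is maintained in E. coli as a high-copy plasmid through a ColE1/pUC-type origin and selected with ampicillin via the β-lactamase gene. An f1 origin and remnants of a lac promoter/operator, lacI and lacZα region are also present as backbone carry-over. No mammalian selection marker is annotated, which suggests use by transient transfection.

The payload is a synthetic fusion of about 2.1 kb, cloned between XhoI and NheI sites and driven by a CMV promoter, which the annotation identifies as the simian cytomegalovirus IE94 enhancer/promoter. An SV40 polyadenylation signal lies downstream, although it is annotated on the reverse strand. The open reading frame begins with the mouse Igκ leader peptide, followed by the PDGFRβ transmembrane domain; together these direct the protein into the secretory pathway and anchor it in the membrane. Next comes the photolyase homology region of Arabidopsis cryptochrome 2. The construct name indicates this is the Cry2olig variant, which clusters strongly under blue light, though the feature table labels it only as CRY2PHR. At the C-terminus is an FRB domain, annotated as the T2098L form, which heterodimerises with FKBP-tagged partners in the presence of rapamycin or rapalogs. SP6, T7 and T3 phage promoters flank the cassette.

The fusion therefore provides a membrane-tethered scaffold combining light-induced oligomerisation with chemically induced recruitment. According to the associated publication, it is one component of an optochemogenetic switch for activating canonical Wnt signalling. The record does not describe the partner constructs.
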