Addgene plasmid #221773: pCMV:: PDGFR-Cry2olig-FRB
Purpose: Expresses PDGFR-Cry2olig-FRB component in mammalian cells
Depositing lab: Dongmin Lee. Depositing organization: Korea University Medical Center. Publication: A rationally designed optochemogenetic switch for activating canonical Wnt signaling. Lee S, Cui M, Lee D, Han K, Sun W, Lee D. iScience. 2023 Feb 19;26(3):106233. doi: 10.1016/j.isci.2023.106233. eCollection 2023 Mar 17. PubMed 36915690.
Backbone
  Vector backbone: pSyc181 P2A
  Vector type: Mammalian Expression
Growth in bacteria
  Bacterial resistance: Ampicillin, 100 μg/mL
  Growth temperature: 37°C
  Growth strain: DH5alpha
  Copy number: High Copy
Gene/Insert
  Gene/Insert name: pCMV:: PDGFR-Cry2olig-FRB
  Species: Synthetic
  Insert size (bp): 2091
  Promoter: CMV promoter
  Cloning method: Restriction Enzyme; 5′ cloning site Xho I (not destroyed); 3′ cloning site Nhe I (not destroyed)
  Sequencing primers: 5′ TGGCTCTGGAGGTCTCGAGgccacc
Terms and licenses: Academic/Nonprofit Terms; Industry Terms: Not Available to Industry
How to cite: pCMV:: PDGFR-Cry2olig-FRB was a gift from Dongmin Lee (Addgene plasmid # 221773 ; http://n2t.net/addgene:221773 ; RRID:Addgene_221773)
